>Addgene plasmid #115837 | pscALPS-HIV-1 Group P-vpr | addgene full sequence | sequence record 232571 | Addgene NGS Result
AATCTGCTTAGGGTTAGGCGTTTTGCGCTGCTTCGCGATGTACGGGCCAGATATACGCGCTGTGGAATGT
GTGTCAGTTAGGGTGTGGAAAGTCCCCAGGCTCCCCAGCAGGCAGAAGTATGCAAAGCATGCATCTCAAT
TAGTCAGCAACCAGGTGTGGAAAGTCCCCAGGCTCCCCAGCAGGCAGAAGTATGCAAAGCATGCATCTCA
ATTAGTCAGCAACCATAGTCCCGCCCCTAACTCCGCCCATCCCGCCCCTAACTCCGCCCAGTTCCGCCCA
TTCTCCGCCCCATGGCTGACTAATTTTTTTTATTTATGCAGAGGCCGAGGCCGCCTCTGCCTCTGAGCTA
TTCCAGAAGTAGTGAGGAGGCTTTTTTGGAGGCCTAGGCTTTTGCAAAAAGCTCGCGTTGACATTGATTA
TTGACTAGTTATTAATAGTAATCAATTACGGGGTCATTAGTTCATAGCCCATATATGGAGTTCCGCGTTA
CATAACTTACGGTAAATGGCCCGCCTGGCTGACCGCCCAACGACCCCCGCCCATTGACGTCAATAATGAC
GTATGTTCCCATAGTAACGCCAATAGGGACTTTCCATTGACGTCAATGGGTGGAGTATTTACGGTAAACT
GCCCACTTGGCAGTACATCAAGTGTATCATATGCCAAGTACGCCCCCTATTGACGTCAATGACGGTAAAT
GGCCCGCCTGGCATTATGCCCAGTACATGACCTTATGGGACTTTCCTACTTGGCAGTACATCTACGTATT
AGTCATCGCTATTACCATGGTGATGCGGTTTTGGCAGTACATCAATGGGCGTGGATAGCGGTTTGACTCA
CGGGGATTTCCAAGTCTCCACCCCATTGACGTCAATGGGAGTTTGTTTTGGCACCAAAATCAACGGGACT
TTCCAAAATGTCGTAACAACTCCGCCCCATTGACGCAAATGGGCGGTAGGCGTGTACGGTGGGAGGTCTA
TATAAGCAGCGCGTTTTGCCTGTACTGGGTCTCTCTGGTTAGACCAGATCTGAGCCTGGGAGCTCTCTGG
CTAACTAGGGAACCCACTGCTTAAGCCTCAATAAAGCTTGCCTTGAGTGCTTCAAGTAGTGTGTGCCCGT
CTGTTGTGTGACTCTGGTAACTAGAGATCCCTCAGACCCTTTTAGTCAGTGTGGAAAATCTCTAGCAGTG
GCGCCCGAACAGGGACTTGAAAGCGAAAGGGAAACCAGAGGAGCTCTCTCGACGCAGGACTCGGCTTGCT
GAAGCGCGCACGGCAAGAGGCGAGGGGCGGCGACTGGTGAGTACGCCAAAAATTTTGACTAGCGGAGGCT
AGAAGGAGAGAGATGGGTGCGAGAGCGTCAGTATTAAGCGGGGGAGAATTAGATCGCGATGGGAAAAAAT
TCGGTTAAGGCCAGGGGGAAAGAAAAAATATAAATTAAAACATATAGTATGGGCAAGCAGGGAGCTAGAA
CGATTCGCAGTTAATCCTGGCCTGTTAGAAACATCAGAAGGCTGTAGACAAATACTGGGACAGCTACAAC
CATCCCTTCAGACAGGATCAGAAGAACTTAGATCATTATATAATACAGTAGCAACCCTCTATTGTGTGCA
TCAAAGGATAGAGATAAAAGACACCAAGGAAGCTTTAGACAAGATAGAGGAAGAGCAAAACAAAAGTAAG
ACCACCGCACAGCAAGCGGCCGGCCGCTGATCTTCAGACCTGGAGGAGGAGATATGAGGGACAATTGGAG
AAGTGAATTATATAAATATAAAGTAGTAAAAATTGAACCATTAGGAGTAGCACCCACCAAGGCAAAGAGA
AGAGTGGTGCAGAGAGAAAAAAGAGCAGTGGGAATAGGAGCTTTGTTCCTTGGGTTCTTGGGAGCAGCAG
GAAGCACTATGGGCGCAGCGTCAATGACGCTGACGGTACAGGCCAGACAATTATTGTCTGGTATAGTGCA
GCAGCAGAACAATTTGCTGAGGGCTATTGAGGCGCAACAGCATCTGTTGCAACTCACAGTCTGGGGCATC
AAGCAGCTCCAGGCAAGAATCCTGGCTGTGGAAAGATACCTAAAGGATCAACAGCTCCTGGGGATTTGGG
GTTGCTCTGGAAAACTCATTTGCACCACTGCTGTGCCTTGGAATGCTAGTTGGAGTAATAAATCTCTGGA
ACAGATTTGGAATCACACGACCTGGATGGAGTGGGACAGAGAATTAACAATTACACAAGCTTAATACACT
CCTTAATTGAAGAATCGCAAAACCAGCAAGAAAAGAATGAACAAGAATTATTGGAATTAGATAAATGGGC
AAGTTTGTGGAATTGGTTTAACATAACAAATTGGCTGTGGTATATAAAATTATTCATAATGATAGTAGGA
GGCTTGGTAGGTTTAAGAATAGTTTTTGCTGTACTTTCTATAGTGAATAGAGTTAGGCAGGGATATTCAC
CATTATCGTTTCAGACCCACCTCCCAACCCCGAGGGGACCCGACAGGCCCGAAGGAATAGAAGAAGAAGG
TGGAGAGAGAGACAGAGACAGATCCATTCGATTAGTGAACGGATCGGCACTGCGTGCGCCAATTCTGCAG
ACAAATGGCAGTATTCATCCACAATTTTAAAAGAAAAGGGGGGATTGGGGGGTACAGTGCAGGGGAAAGA
ATAGTAGACATAATAGCAACAGACATACAAACTAAAGAATTACAAAAACAAATTACAAAAATTCAAAATT
TTCGGGTTTATTACAGGGACAGCAGAGATCCAGTTTGGTTAATTAACTGCAGCCCCGATAAAATAAAAGA
TTTTATTTAGTCTCCAGAAAAAGGGGGGAATGAAAGACCCCACCTGTAGGTTTGGCAAGCTAGCTGCAGT
AACGCCATTTTGCAAGGCATGGAAAAATACCAAACCAAGAATAGAGAAGTTCAGATCAAGGGCGGGTACA
TGAAAATAGCTAACGTTGGGCCAAACAGGATATCTGCGGTGAGCAGTTTCGGCCCCGGCCCGGGGCCAAG
AACAGATGGTCACCGCAGTTTCGGCCCCGGCCCGAGGCCAAGAACAGATGGTCCCCAGATATGGCCCAAC
CCTCAGCAGTTTCTTAAGACCCATCAGATGTTTCCAGGCTCCCCCAAGGACCTGAAATGACCCTGCGCCT
TATTTGAATTAACCAATCAGCCTGCTTCTCGCTTCTGTTCGCGCGCTTCTGCTTCCCGAGCTCTATAAAA
GAGCTCACAACCCCTCACTCGGCGCGCCAGTCCTCCGACAGACTGAGTCGCCCGGGGGTCTAGAGCCGCC
ATGGATTATAAAGATGACGATGACAAAGACTATAAAGACGATGACGACAAAGATTACAAGGACGACGACG
ACAAAGCGGCCGCTATGGAACAGCCCCCCGAGGATCAAGGCCCTCCCAGAGAGCCCTTCAATGAATGGAT
GCTTCAAACGCTGGAAGAACTCAAGGAGGAGGCTGTCCGACACTTCCCGAGGCCGTGGCTGCATAGCCTC
GGGCAATACATTTACAATACGTATGGGGATACATGGGAAGGAGTTACGGCTATAATCAGGATTTTGCAAC
AGTTGATATTCATACATTACAGAATAGGGTGCCAGCACTCTAGGATCGGGATATTGACGCCTTCTCGGCG
GGGGCGGAGACATGGGCCTAGTCGAAGCTAACCCGGGGAATTCTCGACCTTGACTGGCGGCGCGACCTTG
AGGCCTGCGTTCGCCTCAGTTGCCCCCTCTGTGCAATGGGGAGACGCGCCTCATCGCTTGACAACGGCCG
AAGAGCCGCCGCGCTTCCGTCTCCCGCGTGCGCGCGCCATGCTGCCCACCCCCGTTCCGCACTGACCCTC
CCCCGTGCCCCGCGTCCCGTACTGCCGCCCCGCCCCGAGTCCCATGCCGCAGCCACCGCGACGGAGCCCG
CAGGCGGGAACCTGCCTCCGCGCGTTAGCGCGCACGCGCGCCTCATGTGTCGTCCCCATCAGCGCCGGCT
TCCGTCTATAGGCCAGATGCACTGTCACTCTGGCGAAGTCGCAGACCCGATTGGCCGGGACGGAGGCGCG
AGACCGGGTTGCGGGCGGGGCCGAACGTGGTATAAAAGGGGCGGGAGGCCAGGCTCGTGCCGTTTTGCAG
ACGCCACCGCCGAGGAAAACCGTGTACTATTAGCCACGCGTGCCACCATGACCGAGTACAAGCCCACGGT
GCGCCTCGCCACCCGCGACGACGTCCCCCGGGCCGTACGCACCCTCGCCGCCGCGTTCGCCGACTACCCC
GCCACGCGCCACACCGTCGACCCGGACCGCCACATCGAGCGGGTCACCGAGCTGCAAGAACTCTTCCTCA
CGCGCGTCGGGCTCGACATCGGCAAGGTGTGGGTCGCGGACGACGGCGCCGCGGTGGCGGTCTGGACCAC
GCCGGAGAGCGTCGAAGCGGGGGCGGTGTTCGCCGAGATCGGCCCGCGCATGGCCGAGTTGAGCGGTTCC
CGGCTGGCCGCGCAGCAACAGATGGAAGGCCTCCTGGCGCCGCACCGGCCCAAGGAGCCCGCGTGGTTCC
TGGCCACCGTCGGCGTCTCGCCCGACCACCAGGGCAAGGGTCTGGGCAGCGCCGTCGTGCTCCCCGGAGT
GGAGGCGGCCGAGCGCGCCGGGGTGCCCGCCTTCCTGGAGACCTCCGCGCCCCGCAACCTCCCCTTCTAC
GAGCGGCTCGGCTTCACCGTCACCGCCGACGTCGAGGTGCCCGAAGGACCGCGCACCTGGTGCATGACCC
GCAAGCCCGGTGCCTGAGCGATCGCTAATCAACCTCTGGATTACAAAATTTGTGAAAGATTGACTGGTAT
TCTTAACTATGTTGCTCCTTTTACGCTATGTGGATACGCTGCTTTAATGCCTTTGTATCATGCTATTGCT
TCCCGTATGGCTTTCATTTTCTCCTCCTTGTATAAATCCTGGTTGCTGTCTCTTTATGAGGAGTTGTGGC
CCGTTGTCAGGCAACGTGGCGTGGTGTGCACTGTGTTTGCTGACGCAACCCCCACTGGTTGGGGCATTGC
CACCACCTGTCAGCTCCTTTCCGGGACTTTCGCTTTCCCCCTCCCTATTGCCACGGCGGAACTCATCGCC
GCCTGCCTTGCCCGCTGCTGGACAGGGGCTCGGCTGTTGGGCACTGACAATTCCGTGGTGTTGTCGGGGA
AGCTGACGTCCTTTCCATGGCTGCTCGCCTGTGTTGCCACCTGGATTCTGCGCGGGACGTCCTTCTGCTA
CGTCCCTTCGGCCCTCAATCCAGCGGACCTTCCTTCCCGCGGCCTGCTGCCGGCTCTGCGGCCTCTTCCG
CGTCTTCGCCTTCGCCCTCAGACGAGTCGGATCTCCCTTTGGGCCGCCTCCCCGCTTAATCGCGTCGAGA
CCTAGAAAAACATGGAGCAATCACAAGTAGCAATACAGCAGCTACCAATGCTGATTGTGCCTGGCTAGAA
GCACAAGAGGAGGAGGAGGTGGGTTTTCCAGTCACACCTCAGGTACCTTTAAGACCAATGACTTACAAGG
CAGCTGTAGATCTTAGCCACTTTTTAAAAGAAAAGGGGGGACTGGAAGGGCTAATTCACTCCCAACGAAG
ACAAGATATCCTTGATCTGTGGATCTACCACACACAAGGCTACTTCCCTGATTGGCAGAACTACACACCA
GGGCCAGGGATCAGATATCCACTGACCTTTGGATGGTGCTACAAGCTAGTACCAGTTGAGCAAGAGAAGG
TAGAAGAAGCCAATGAAGGAGAGAACACCCGCTTGTTACACCCTGTGAGCCTGCATGGGATGGATGACCC
GGAGAGAGAAGTATTAGAGTGGAGGTTTGACAGCCGCCTAGCATTTCATCACATGGCCCGAGAGCTGCAT
CCGGACTGTACTGGGTCTCTCTGGTTAGACCAGATCTGAGCCTGGGAGCTCTCTGGCTAACTAGGGAACC
CACTGCTTAAGCCTCAATAAAGCTTGCCTTGAGTGCTTCAAGTAGTGTGTGCCCGTCTGTTGTGTGACTC
TGGTAACTAGAGATCCCTCAGACCCTTTTAGTCAGTGTGGAAAATCTCTAGCAGGGCCCGTTTCATGTGA
GCAAAAGGCCAGCAAAAGGCCAGGAACCGTAAAAAGGCCGCGTTGCTGGCGTTTTTCCATAGGCTCCGCC
CCCCTGACGAGCATCACAAAAATCGACGCTCAAGTCAGAGGTGGCGAAACCCGACAGGACTATAAAGATA
CCAGGCGTTTCCCCCTGGAAGCTCCCTCGTGCGCTCTCCTGTTCCGACCCTGCCGCTTACCGGATACCTG
TCCGCCTTTCTCCCTTCGGGAAGCGTGGCGCTTTCTCATAGCTCACGCTGTAGGTATCTCAGTTCGGTGT
AGGTCGTTCGCTCCAAGCTGGGCTGTGTGCACGAACCCCCCGTTCAGCCCGACCGCTGCGCCTTATCCGG
TAACTATCGTCTTGAGTCCAACCCGGTAAGACACGACTTATCGCCACTGGCAGCAGCCACTGGTAACAGG
ATTAGCAGAGCGAGGTATGTAGGCGGTGCTACAGAGTTCTTGAAGTGGTGGCCTAACTACGGCTACACTA
GAAGAACAGTATTTGGTATCTGCGCTCTGCTGAAGCCAGTTACCTTCGGAAAAAGAGTTGGTAGCTCTTG
ATCCGGCAAACAAACCACCGCTGGTAGCGGTGGTTTTTTTGTTTGCAAGCAGCAGATTACGCGCAGAAAA
AAAGGATCTCAAGAAGATCCTTTGATCTTTTCTACGGGGTCTGACGCTCAGTGGAACGAAAACTCACGTT
AAGGGATTTTGGTCATGAGATTATCAAAAAGGATCTTCACCTAGATCCTTTTAAATTAAAAATGAAGTTT
TAAATCAATCTAAAGTATATATGAGTAAACTTGGTCTGACAGTTACCAATGCTTAATCAGTGAGGCACCT
ATCTCAGCGATCTGTCTATTTCGTTCATCCATAGTTGCCTGACTCCCCGTCGTGTAGATAACTACGATAC
GGGAGGGCTTACCATCTGGCCCCAGTGCTGCAATGATACCGCGAGACCCACGCTCACCGGCTCCAGATTT
ATCAGCAATAAACCAGCCAGCCGGAAGGGCCGAGCGCAGAAGTGGTCCTGCAACTTTATCCGCCTCCATC
CAGTCTATTAATTGTTGCCGGGAAGCTAGAGTAAGTAGTTCGCCAGTTAATAGTTTGCGCAACGTTGTTG
CCATTGCTACAGGCATCGTGGTGTCACGCTCGTCGTTTGGTATGGCTTCATTCAGCTCCGGTTCCCAACG
ATCAAGGCGAGTTACATGATCCCCCATGTTGTGCAAAAAAGCGGTTAGCTCCTTCGGTCCTCCGATCGTT
GTCAGAAGTAAGTTGGCCGCAGTGTTATCACTCATGGTTATGGCAGCACTGCATAATTCTCTTACTGTCA
TGCCATCCGTAAGATGCTTTTCTGTGACTGGTGAGTACTCAACCAAGTCATTCTGAGAATAGTGTATGCG
GCGACCGAGTTGCTCTTGCCCGGCGTCAATACGGGATAATACCGCGCCACATAGCAGAACTTTAAAAGTG
CTCATCATTGGAAAACGTTCTTCGGGGCGAAAACTCTCAAGGATCTTACCGCTGTTGAGATCCAGTTCGA
TGTAACCCACTCGTGCACCCAACTGATCTTCAGCATCTTTTACTTTCACCAGCGTTTCTGGGTGAGCAAA
AACAGGAAGGCAAAATGCCGCAAAAAAGGGAATAAGGGCGACACGGAAATGTTGAATACTCATACTCTTC
CTTTTTCAATATTATTGAAGCATTTATCAGGGTTATTGTCTCATGAGCGGATACATATTTGAATGTATTT
AGAAAAATAAACAAATAGGGGTTCCGCGCACATTTCCCCGAAAAGTGCCACCTGACGTCGACGGATCGGG
AGATCTCCCGATCCCCTATGGTGCACTCTCAGTACAATCTGCTCTGATGCCGCATAGTTAAGCCAGTATC
TGCTCCCTGCTTGTGTGTTGGAGGTCGCTGAGTAGTGCGCGAGCAAAATTTAAGCTACAACAAGGCAAGG
CTTGACCGACAATTGCATGAAG
Features (pLannotate 1.2.2; 21 found; start..end, strand, type, name):
     69..398     +  promoter       SV40 promoter: SV40 enhancer and early promoter
    410..789     +  enhancer       CMV enhancer: human cytomegalovirus immediate early enhancer
    790..989     +  promoter       CMV promoter: human cytomegalovirus (CMV) immediate early promoter
   1007..1187    +  LTR            5' LTR (truncated): truncated 5' long terminal repeat (LTR) from HIV-1
   1234..1359    +  misc_feature   HIV-1 Ψ: packaging signal of human immunodeficiency virus type 1
   1343..1681    +  CDS            HIV-1 gag (fragment): gag protein from human immunodeficiency virus 1; gag
   1856..2089    +  misc_feature   RRE: The Rev response element (RRE) of HIV-1 allows for Rev-dependent mRNA export from the nucleus to the cytoplasm.
   2210..2452    +  CDS            env (fragment): ENV_HV2ST - Experimental evidence at protein level: Swiss-Prot protein existence level 1. The gp120-gp41 heterodimer allows rapid transcytosis of the virus through CD4 negative cells such as simple epithelial monolayers of the intestinal, rectal and endocervical epithelial barriers. Both gp120 and gp41 specifically recognize glycosphingolipids galactosyl- ceramide (GalCer) or 3' sulfo-galactosyl-ceramide (GalS) present in the lipid rafts structures of epithelial cells. Binding to these alternative receptors allows the rapid transcytosis of the virus through the epithelial cells. This transcyto
   2465..2565    +  CDS            Rev (fragment): human immunodeficiency virus 1 (HIV-1) Rev protein; rev; enhances nuclear export of unspliced and incompletely spliced viral mRNAs
   2615..2732    +  misc_feature   cPPT/CTS: central polypurine tract and central termination sequence of HIV-1
   2869..3276    +  promoter       SFFV promoter: spleen focus-forming virus long terminal repeat (LTR) promoter
   3342..3364    +  CDS            FLAG (fragment): FLAG® epitope tag, followed by an enterokinase cleavage site
   3375..3668    +  CDS            vpr: VPR_HV1Y2 - Experimental evidence at protein level: Swiss-Prot protein existence level 1. During virus entry, plays a role in the transport of the viral pre-integration (PIC) complex to the host nucleus. This function is crucial for viral infection of non-dividing macrophages. May act directly at the nuclear pore complex, by binding nucleoporins phenylalanine-glycine (FG)-repeat regions. From Human immunodeficiency virus type 1 group M subtype B (isolate YU-2) (HIV-1).
   4178..4777    +  CDS            PuroR: puromycin N-acetyltransferase; pac from Streptomyces alboniger; confers resistance to puromycin
   4787..5375    +  misc_feature   WPRE: woodchuck hepatitis virus posttranscriptional regulatory element
   5386..5886    +  CDS            nef (fragment): NEF_HV1LA - Experimental evidence at protein level: Swiss-Prot protein existence level 1. Extracellular Nef protein targets CD4(+) T-lymphocytes for apoptosis by interacting with CXCR4 surface receptors. From Human immunodeficiency virus type 1 group M subtype B (isolate Lai) (HIV-1).
   5893..6073    +  LTR            5' LTR (truncated): truncated 5' long terminal repeat (LTR) from HIV-1
   6144..6732    -  rep_origin     ori: high-copy-number ColE1/pMB1/pBR322/pUC origin of replication
   6903..7763    -  CDS            AmpR: β-lactamase; bla; confers resistance to ampicillin, carbenicillin, and related antibiotics
   7764..7868    -  promoter       AmpR promoter: bla
   7927..7979    -  misc_feature   bom (fragment): basis of mobility region from pBR322
