[The description below was written by a language model from this plasmid's Addgene catalogue record and pLannotate feature annotations shown in this document.]
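Description:
pscALPS-HIV-1 Group P-vpr is an HIV-1-based lentiviral transfer vector of about 8.1 kb, built on the pscALPS Puro backbone, for delivering a tagged primate lentiviral accessory protein into mammalian cells. It is propagated in E. coli through a high-copy ColE1/pUC-type origin with ampicillin selection (AmpR under its own bla promoter). The viral genome is driven by a CMV enhancer/promoter placed directly upstream of a truncated 5' LTR, an arrangement that normally permits Tat-independent production of genomic RNA in packaging cells. An SV40 enhancer/early promoter also lies upstream of the CMV element. Downstream are the usual cis-acting elements: the Ψ packaging signal with a gag fragment, the RRE for Rev-dependent nuclear export, flanking env and rev fragments, and the cPPT/CTS. A WPRE, which enhances transcript expression, precedes a nef-annotated stretch and the truncated 3' LTR.

The payload is a codon-optimized Vpr open reading frame from an HIV-1 group P isolate, fused at its N-terminus to a 3xFLAG epitope and expressed from the spleen focus-forming virus (SFFV) LTR promoter. The annotation software picked up only a fragment of the FLAG tag and matched the vpr by homology to a group M isolate. A puromycin N-acetyltransferase gene follows about 500 nt downstream for selection of transduced cells. No feature is annotated in that gap, so the record does not state what drives PuroR expression.

The associated study concerns how Vpx and Vpr proteins counteract transcriptional repression of proviruses by the HUSH complex. This suggests the construct serves to stably express and detect this Vpr orthologue for comparison with other Vpr and Vpx proteins.
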