Addgene plasmid #115837: pscALPS-HIV-1 Group P-vpr
Purpose: Encodes codon optimized 3xFLAG-HIV1 Group P Vpr (HQ179987) and puromycin resistance protein
Depositing lab: Jeremy Luban. Depositing organization: University of Massachusetts, Worcester. Publication: Primate immunodeficiency virus proteins Vpx and Vpr counteract transcriptional repression of proviruses by the HUSH complex. Yurkovetskiy L, Guney MH, Kim K, Goh SL, McCauley S, Dauphin A, Diehl WE, Luban J. Nat Microbiol. 2018 Dec;3(12):1354-1361. doi: 10.1038/s41564-018-0256-x. Epub 2018 Oct 8. PubMed 30297740.
Backbone
  Vector backbone: pscALPS Puro
  Vector type: Lentiviral
  Selectable markers: Puromycin
Growth in bacteria
  Bacterial resistance: Ampicillin, 100 μg/mL
  Growth temperature: 30°C
  Growth strain: NEB Stable
  Copy number: High Copy
Gene/Insert
  Gene/Insert name: HIV1 Group P Vpr (HQ179987)
  Promoter: SFFV
  Tag / fusion protein: 3x-FLAG (N terminal on insert)
  Cloning method: Restriction Enzyme; 5′ cloning site XbaI (unknown if destroyed); 3′ cloning site EcoRI (unknown if destroyed)
Terms and licenses: Academic/Nonprofit Terms; Industry Terms: Not Available to Industry
Depositor comments: PuroR . Please visit https://www.biorxiv.org/content/early/2018/04/03/293001 for bioRxiv preprint.
How to cite: pscALPS-HIV-1 Group P-vpr was a gift from Jeremy Luban (Addgene plasmid # 115837 ; http://n2t.net/addgene:115837 ; RRID:Addgene_115837)
