>Addgene plasmid #115837 | pscALPS-HIV-1 Group P-vpr | depositor partial sequence | sequence record 218786 | HIV1 P Vpr
TCTAGAGCCGCCATGGATTATAAAGATGACGATGACAAAGACTATAAAGACGATGACGACAAAGATTACA
AGGACGACGACGACAAAGCGGCCGCTATGGAACAGCCCCCCGAGGATCAAGGCCCTCCCAGAGAGCCCTT
CAATGAATGGATGCTTCAAACGCTGGAAGAACTCAAGGAGGAGGCTGTCCGACACTTCCCGAGGCCGTGG
CTGCATAGCCTCGGGCAATACATTTACAATACGTATGGGGATACATGGGAAGGAGTTACGGCTATAATCA
GGATTTTGCAACAGTTGATATTCATACATTACAGAATAGGGTGCCAGCACTCTAGGATCGGGATATTGAC
GCCTTCTCGGCGGGGGCGGAGACATGGGCCTAGTCGAAGCTAACCCGGGGAATTC
